Addgene plasmid #126422: CaMKIV-dCT
Purpose: Plasmid expresses constitutively active form of CaMK IV (C-terminal regulatory domains removed making the enzyme constitutively active)
Depositing lab: Douglas Black. Depositing organization: University of California, Los Angeles (UCLA). Publication: A CaMK IV responsive RNA element mediates depolarization-induced alternative splicing of ion channels. Xie J, Black DL. Nature. 2001 Apr 19;410(6831):936-9. doi: 10.1038/35073593. PubMed 11309619.
Backbone
  Vector backbone: pcDNA3.1
  Backbone manufacturer: Invitrogen
  Backbone size w/o insert (bp): 5428
  Total vector size (bp): 6423
  Vector type: Mammalian Expression
  Selectable markers: Neomycin (select with G418)
Growth in bacteria
  Bacterial resistance: Ampicillin, 100 μg/mL
  Growth temperature: 37°C
  Growth strain: DH5alpha
  Copy number: High Copy
Gene/Insert
  Gene/Insert name: Calcium/calmodulin-dependent protein kinase type IV (alt names: CAMK IV; CAMK 4)
  Species: H. sapiens (human)
  Insert size (bp): 995
  GenBank ID: NM_001744
  Entrez Gene: CAMK4 (a.k.a. CaMK IV, CaMK-GR, CaMKIV, caMK)
  Tag / fusion protein: FLAG (N terminal on insert)
Terms and licenses: Academic/Nonprofit Terms; Industry Terms: Not Available to Industry
How to cite: CaMKIV-dCT was a gift from Douglas Black (Addgene plasmid # 126422 ; http://n2t.net/addgene:126422 ; RRID:Addgene_126422)
