[The description below was written by a language model from this plasmid's Addgene catalogue record and pLannotate feature annotations shown in this document.]
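Description:
CaMKIV-dCT is a mammalian expression plasmid built on the pcDNA3.1 backbone, about 6.4 kb in total. It encodes a truncated, constitutively active form of human calcium/calmodulin-dependent protein kinase type IV (CAMK4). The roughly 1 kb insert lacks the C-terminal regulatory domains of the enzyme. Removing them relieves the normal dependence on calcium/calmodulin, so the kinase is active without a calcium signal. The annotated CAMK4 coding fragment sits directly downstream of an N-terminal FLAG epitope, which allows the protein to be detected or immunoprecipitated with anti-FLAG reagents. Transcription is driven by the human cytomegalovirus immediate-early enhancer and promoter and terminated by the bovine growth hormone polyadenylation signal. A T7 promoter lies between the CMV promoter and the coding region and could support in vitro transcription.

In E. coli the plasmid is maintained through a high-copy ColE1/pUC-type origin and selected with ampicillin via the β-lactamase gene. An f1 origin is also present for single-stranded DNA production. For stable mammalian lines, an SV40 early promoter drives the neomycin phosphotransferase gene, followed by an SV40 polyadenylation signal, which confers G418 resistance. The automated annotation also reports several short fragments: bom, a truncated HIV-1 LTR match, ble, and lacI and lac promoter/operator remnants. These appear to be backbone remnants or partial sequence matches rather than functional parts of the design. The associated publication title indicates that the construct was used to study CaMK IV-responsive RNA elements controlling depolarization-induced alternative splicing of ion channel transcripts. In that setting, co-expressing the active kinase mimics calcium signalling.
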