Features (pLannotate 1.2.2; 21 found; start..end, strand, type, name):
     30..82      -  misc_feature   bom (fragment): basis of mobility region from pBR322
    237..616     +  enhancer       CMV enhancer: human cytomegalovirus immediate early enhancer
    617..820     +  promoter       CMV promoter: human cytomegalovirus (CMV) immediate early promoter
    816..849     +  LTR            5' LTR (truncated) (fragment): truncated 5' long terminal repeat (LTR) from HIV-1
    865..883     +  promoter       T7 promoter: promoter for bacteriophage T7 RNA polymerase
    948..967     +  CDS            FLAG (fragment): FLAG® epitope tag, followed by an enterokinase cleavage site
    969..1916    +  CDS            CAMK4 (fragment): KCC4_HUMAN - Also known as CAMK, CAMK-GR, CAMKIV. Experimental evidence at protein level: Swiss-Prot protein existence level 1. Calcium/calmodulin-dependent protein kinase that operates in the calcium-triggered CaMKK-CaMK4 signaling cascade and regulates, mainly by phosphorylation, the activity of several transcription activators, such as CREB1, MEF2D, JUN and RORA, which play pivotal roles in immune response, inflammation, and memory consolidation. In the thymus, regulates the CD4(+)/CD8(+) double positive thymocytes selection threshold during T-cell ontogeny. In CD4 memory T-cells, is requir
   2019..2243    +  polyA_signal   bGH poly(A) signal: bovine growth hormone polyadenylation signal
   2247..2268    +  promoter       SV40 promoter (fragment): SV40 enhancer and early promoter
   2289..2717    +  rep_origin     f1 ori (sequence partly withheld): f1 bacteriophage origin of replication; arrow indicates direction of (+) strand synthesis
   2731..3060    +  promoter       SV40 promoter: SV40 enhancer and early promoter
   3127..3918    +  CDS            neo: KKA2_KLEPN - Also known as kan, nptII. Experimental evidence at protein level: Swiss-Prot protein existence level 1. Resistance to kanamycin, neomycin, paromomycin, ribostamycin, butirosin and gentamicin B. From Klebsiella pneumoniae.
   3942..4100    +  CDS            ble (fragment): BLE_KLEPN - Experimental evidence at protein level: Swiss-Prot protein existence level 1. Binding protein with a strong affinity to the bleomycin family of antibiotics. Binds to CL990; an antimitotic-antibiotic compound. From Klebsiella pneumoniae.
   4095..4216    +  polyA_signal   SV40 poly(A) signal: SV40 polyadenylation signal
   4289..4305    -  protein_bind   lac operator: The lac repressor binds to the lac operator to inhibit transcription in E. coli. This inhibition can be relieved by adding lactose or isopropyl-β-D-thiogalactopyranoside (IPTG). lac repressor encoded by lacI
   4313..4343    -  promoter       lac promoter: promoter for the E. coli lac operon
   4358..4379    -  protein_bind   CAP binding site: CAP binding activates transcription in the presence of cAMP. E. coli catabolite activator protein
   4392..4484    -  CDS            lacI (fragment): lac repressor; lacI; The lac repressor binds to the lac operator to inhibit transcription in E. coli. This inhibition can be relieved by adding lactose or isopropyl-β-D-thiogalactopyranoside (IPTG).
   4667..5255    -  rep_origin     ori: high-copy-number ColE1/pMB1/pBR322/pUC origin of replication
   5426..6286    -  CDS            AmpR: β-lactamase; bla; confers resistance to ampicillin, carbenicillin, and related antibiotics
   6287..6391    -  promoter       AmpR promoter: bla
>Addgene plasmid #126422 | CaMKIV-dCT | addgene full sequence | sequence record 249664 | Addgene NGS Result
TCGACGGATCGGGAGATCTCCCGATCCCCTATGGTGCACTCTCAGTACAATCTGCTCTGATGCCGCATAG
TTAAGCCAGTATCTGCTCCCTGCTTGTGTGTTGGAGGTCGCTGAGTAGTGCGCGAGCAAAATTTAAGCTA
CAACAAGGCAAGGCTTGACCGACAATTGCATGAAGAATCTGCTTAGGGTTAGGCGTTTTGCGCTGCTTCG
CGATGTACGGGCCAGATATACGCGTTGACATTGATTATTGACTAGTTATTAATAGTAATCAATTACGGGG
TCATTAGTTCATAGCCCATATATGGAGTTCCGCGTTACATAACTTACGGTAAATGGCCCGCCTGGCTGAC
CGCCCAACGACCCCCGCCCATTGACGTCAATAATGACGTATGTTCCCATAGTAACGCCAATAGGGACTTT
CCATTGACGTCAATGGGTGGAGTATTTACGGTAAACTGCCCACTTGGCAGTACATCAAGTGTATCATATG
CCAAGTACGCCCCCTATTGACGTCAATGACGGTAAATGGCCCGCCTGGCATTATGCCCAGTACATGACCT
TATGGGACTTTCCTACTTGGCAGTACATCTACGTATTAGTCATCGCTATTACCATGGTGATGCGGTTTTG
GCAGTACATCAATGGGCGTGGATAGCGGTTTGACTCACGGGGATTTCCAAGTCTCCACCCCATTGACGTC
AATGGGAGTTTGTTTTGGCACCAAAATCAACGGGACTTTCCAAAATGTCGTAACAACTCCGCCCCATTGA
CGCAAATGGGCGGTAGGCGTGTACGGTGGGAGGTCTATATAAGCAGAGCTCTCTGGCTAACTAGAGAACC
CACTGCTTACTGGCTTATCGAAATTAATACGACTCACTATAGGGAGACCCAAGCTGGCTAGCGTTTAAAC
TTAAGCTTGGTACCGAGCTCGGATCTCTGAGATGGACTACAAGGACGACGATGACAAACTCAAAGTCACG
GTGCCCTCCTGCTCCGCCTCGTCCTGCTCTTCGGTCACCGCCAGTGCGGCCCCGGGGACCGCGAGCCTCG
TCCCGGATTACTGGATCGACGGCTCCAACAGGGATGCGCTGAGCGATTTCTTCGAGGTGGAGTCGGAGCT
GGGACGGGGTGCTACATCCATTGTGTACAGATGCAAACAGAAGGGGACCCAGAAGCCTTATGCTCTCAAA
GTGTTAAAGAAAACAGTGGACAAAAAAATCGTAAGAACTGAGATAGGAGTTCTTCTTCGCCTCTCACATC
CAAACATTATAAAACTTAAAGAGATATTTGAAACCCCTACAGAAATCAGTCTGGTCCTAGAACTCGTCAC
AGGAGGAGAACTGTTTGATAGGATTGTGGAAAAGGGATATTACAGTGAGCGAGATGCTGCAGATGCCGTT
AAACAAATCCTGGAGGCAGTTGCTTATCTACATGAAAATGGGATTGTCCATCGTGATCTCAAACCAGAGA
ATCTTCTTTATGCAACTCCAGCCCCAGATGCACCACTCAAAATCGCTGATTTTGGACTCTCTAAAATTGT
GGAACATCAAGTGCTCATGAAGACAGTATGTGGAACCCCAGGGTACTGCGCACCTGAAATTCTTAGAGGT
TGTGCCTATGGACCTGAGGTGGACATGTGGTCTGTAGGAATAATCACCTACATCTTACTTTGTGGATTTG
AACCATTCTATGATGAAAGAGGCGATCAGTTCATGTTCAGGAGAATTCTGAATTGTGAATATTACTTTAT
CTCCCCCTGGTGGGATGAAGTATCTCTAAATGCCAAGGACTTGGTCAGAAAATTAATTGTTTTGGATCCA
AAGAAACGGCTGACTACATTTCAAGCTCTCCAGCATCCGTGGGTCACAGGTAAAGCAGCCAATTTTGTAC
ACATGGATACCGCTCAAAAGAAGCTCTAGAGATCCACTAGTCCAGTGTGGTGGAATTCTGCAGATATCCA
GCACAGTGGCGGCCGCTCGAGTCTAGAGGGCCCGTTTAAACCCGCTGATCAGCCTCGACTGTGCCTTCTA
GTTGCCAGCCATCTGTTGTTTGCCCCTCCCCCGTGCCTTCCTTGACCCTGGAAGGTGCCACTCCCACTGT
CCTTTCCTAATAAAATGAGGAAATTGCATCGCATTGTCTGAGTAGGTGTCATTCTATTCTGGGGGGTGGG
GTGGGGCAGGACAGCAAGGGGGAGGATTGGGAAGACAATAGCAGGCATGCTGGGGATGCGGTGGGCTCTA
TGGCTTCTGAGGCGGAAAGAACCAGCTGGGGCTCTAGGGGGTATCCCC
[124 nt withheld, positions 2289-2412]
C
[91 nt withheld, positions 2414-2504]
A
[49 nt withheld, positions 2506-2554]
CCTTTGACGTTGGAGTCCACGTTCTTT
[37 nt withheld, positions 2582-2618]
ACCCTATCTCGGTCTATTCTTTTGATTTATAAGGGATTTTGCCGATTTCGGCCTATTGGTTAAAAAATGA
GCTGATTTAACAAAAATTTAACGCGAATTAATTCTGTGGAATGTGTGTCAGTTAGGGTGTGGAAAGTCCC
CAGGCTCCCCAGCAGGCAGAAGTATGCAAAGCATGCATCTCAATTAGTCAGCAACCAGGTGTGGAAAGTC
CCCAGGCTCCCCAGCAGGCAGAAGTATGCAAAGCATGCATCTCAATTAGTCAGCAACCATAGTCCCGCCC
CTAACTCCGCCCATCCCGCCCCTAACTCCGCCCAGTTCCGCCCATTCTCCGCCCCATGGCTGACTAATTT
TTTTTATTTATGCAGAGGCCGAGGCCGCCTCTGCCTCTGAGCTATTCCAGAAGTAGTGAGGAGGCTTTTT
TGGAGGCCTAGGCTTTTGCAAAAAGCTCCCGGGAGCTTGTATATCCATTTTCGGATCTGATCAAGAGACA
GGATGAGGATCGTTTCGCATGATTGAACAAGATGGATTGCACGCAGGTTCTCCGGCCGCTTGGGTGGAGA
GGCTATTCGGCTATGACTGGGCACAACAGACAATCGGCTGCTCTGATGCCGCCGTGTTCCGGCTGTCAGC
GCAGGGGCGCCCGGTTCTTTTTGTCAAGACCGACCTGTCCGGTGCCCTGAATGAACTGCAGGACGAGGCA
GCGCGGCTATCGTGGCTGGCCACGACGGGCGTTCCTTGCGCAGCTGTGCTCGACGTTGTCACTGAAGCGG
GAAGGGACTGGCTGCTATTGGGCGAAGTGCCGGGGCAGGATCTCCTGTCATCTCACCTTGCTCCTGCCGA
GAAAGTATCCATCATGGCTGATGCAATGCGGCGGCTGCATACGCTTGATCCGGCTACCTGCCCATTCGAC
CACCAAGCGAAACATCGCATCGAGCGAGCACGTACTCGGATGGAAGCCGGTCTTGTCGATCAGGATGATC
TGGACGAAGAGCATCAGGGGCTCGCGCCAGCCGAACTGTTCGCCAGGCTCAAGGCGCGCATGCCCGACGG
CGAGGATCTCGTCGTGACCCATGGCGATGCCTGCTTGCCGAATATCATGGTGGAAAATGGCCGCTTTTCT
GGATTCATCGACTGTGGCCGGCTGGGTGTGGCGGACCGCTATCAGGACATAGCGTTGGCTACCCGTGATA
TTGCTGAAGAGCTTGGCGGCGAATGGGCTGACCGCTTCCTCGTGCTTTACGGTATCGCCGCTCCCGATTC
GCAGCGCATCGCCTTCTATCGCCTTCTTGACGAGTTCTTCTGAGCGGGACTCTGGGGTTCGAAATGACCG
ACCAAGCGACGCCCAACCTGCCATCACGAGATTTCGATTCCACCGCCGCCTTCTATGAAAGGTTGGGCTT
CGGAATCGTTTTCCGGGACGCCGGCTGGATGATCCTCCAGCGCGGGGATCTCATGCTGGAGTTCTTCGCC
CACCCCAACTTGTTTATTGCAGCTTATAATGGTTACAAATAAAGCAATAGCATCACAAATTTCACAAATA
AAGCATTTTTTTCACTGCATTCTAGTTGTGGTTTGTCCAAACTCATCAATGTATCTTATCATGTCTGTAT
ACCGTCGACCTCTAGCTAGAGCTTGGCGTAATCATGGTCATAGCTGTTTCCTGTGTGAAATTGTTATCCG
CTCACAATTCCACACAACATACGAGCCGGAAGCATAAAGTGTAAAGCCTGGGGTGCCTAATGAGTGAGCT
AACTCACATTAATTGCGTTGCGCTCACTGCCCGCTTTCCAGTCGGGAAACCTGTCGTGCCAGCTGCATTA
ATGAATCGGCCAACGCGCGGGGAGAGGCGGTTTGCGTATTGGGCGCTCTTCCGCTTCCTCGCTCACTGAC
TCGCTGCGCTCGGTCGTTCGGCTGCGGCGAGCGGTATCAGCTCACTCAAAGGCGGTAATACGGTTATCCA
CAGAATCAGGGGATAACGCAGGAAAGAACATGTGAGCAAAAGGCCAGCAAAAGGCCAGGAACCGTAAAAA
GGCCGCGTTGCTGGCGTTTTTCCATAGGCTCCGCCCCCCTGACGAGCATCACAAAAATCGACGCTCAAGT
CAGAGGTGGCGAAACCCGACAGGACTATAAAGATACCAGGCGTTTCCCCCTGGAAGCTCCCTCGTGCGCT
CTCCTGTTCCGACCCTGCCGCTTACCGGATACCTGTCCGCCTTTCTCCCTTCGGGAAGCGTGGCGCTTTC
TCATAGCTCACGCTGTAGGTATCTCAGTTCGGTGTAGGTCGTTCGCTCCAAGCTGGGCTGTGTGCACGAA
CCCCCCGTTCAGCCCGACCGCTGCGCCTTATCCGGTAACTATCGTCTTGAGTCCAACCCGGTAAGACACG
ACTTATCGCCACTGGCAGCAGCCACTGGTAACAGGATTAGCAGAGCGAGGTATGTAGGCGGTGCTACAGA
GTTCTTGAAGTGGTGGCCTAACTACGGCTACACTAGAAGAACAGTATTTGGTATCTGCGCTCTGCTGAAG
CCAGTTACCTTCGGAAAAAGAGTTGGTAGCTCTTGATCCGGCAAACAAACCACCGCTGGTAGCGGTGGTT
TTTTTGTTTGCAAGCAGCAGATTACGCGCAGAAAAAAAGGATCTCAAGAAGATCCTTTGATCTTTTCTAC
GGGGTCTGACGCTCAGTGGAACGAAAACTCACGTTAAGGGATTTTGGTCATGAGATTATCAAAAAGGATC
TTCACCTAGATCCTTTTAAATTAAAAATGAAGTTTTAAATCAATCTAAAGTATATATGAGTAAACTTGGT
CTGACAGTTACCAATGCTTAATCAGTGAGGCACCTATCTCAGCGATCTGTCTATTTCGTTCATCCATAGT
TGCCTGACTCCCCGTCGTGTAGATAACTACGATACGGGAGGGCTTACCATCTGGCCCCAGTGCTGCAATG
ATACCGCGAGACCCACGCTCACCGGCTCCAGATTTATCAGCAATAAACCAGCCAGCCGGAAGGGCCGAGC
GCAGAAGTGGTCCTGCAACTTTATCCGCCTCCATCCAGTCTATTAATTGTTGCCGGGAAGCTAGAGTAAG
TAGTTCGCCAGTTAATAGTTTGCGCAACGTTGTTGCCATTGCTACAGGCATCGTGGTGTCACGCTCGTCG
TTTGGTATGGCTTCATTCAGCTCCGGTTCCCAACGATCAAGGCGAGTTACATGATCCCCCATGTTGTGCA
AAAAAGCGGTTAGCTCCTTCGGTCCTCCGATCGTTGTCAGAAGTAAGTTGGCCGCAGTGTTATCACTCAT
GGTTATGGCAGCACTGCATAATTCTCTTACTGTCATGCCATCCGTAAGATGCTTTTCTGTGACTGGTGAG
TACTCAACCAAGTCATTCTGAGAATAGTGTATGCGGCGACCGAGTTGCTCTTGCCCGGCGTCAATACGGG
ATAATACCGCGCCACATAGCAGAACTTTAAAAGTGCTCATCATTGGAAAACGTTCTTCGGGGCGAAAACT
CTCAAGGATCTTACCGCTGTTGAGATCCAGTTCGATGTAACCCACTCGTGCACCCAACTGATCTTCAGCA
TCTTTTACTTTCACCAGCGTTTCTGGGTGAGCAAAAACAGGAAGGCAAAATGCCGCAAAAAAGGGAATAA
GGGCGACACGGAAATGTTGAATACTCATACTCTTCCTTTTTCAATATTATTGAAGCATTTATCAGGGTTA
TTGTCTCATGAGCGGATACATATTTGAATGTATTTAGAAAAATAAACAAATAGGGGTTCCGCGCACATTT
CCCCGAAAAGTGCCACCTGACG
