>Addgene plasmid #126422 | CaMKIV-dCT | depositor partial sequence | sequence record 241784 | CaMK IV-dCT insert with a Flag tag at the amino termini was cloned into pcDNA3.1(+) at the BamHI site
GGATCTCTGAGATGGACTACAAGGACGACGATGACAAACTCAAAGTCACGGTGCCCTCCTGCTCCGCCTC
GTCCTGCTCTTCGGTCACCGCCAGTGCGGCCCCGGGGACCGCGAGCCTCGTCCCGGATTACTGGATCGAC
GGCTCCAACAGGGATGCGCTGAGCGATTTCTTCGAGGTGGAGTCGGAGCTGGGACGGGGTGCTACATCCA
TTGTGTACAGATGCAAACAGAAGGGGACCCAGAAGCCTTATGCTCTCAAAGTGTTAAAGAAAACAGTGGA
CAAAAAAATCGTAAGAACTGAGATAGGAGTTCTTCTTCGCCTCTCACATCCAAACATTATAAAACTTAAA
GAGATATTTGAAACCCCTACAGAAATCAGTCTGGTCCTAGAACTCGTCACAGGAGGAGAACTGTTTGATA
GGATTGTGGAAAAGGGATATTACAGTGAGCGAGATGCTGCAGATGCCGTTAAACAAATCCTGGAGGCAGT
TGCTTATCTACATGAAAATGGGATTGTCCATCGTGATCTCAAACCAGAGAATCTTCTTTATGCAACTCCA
GCCCCAGATGCACCACTCAAAATCGCTGATTTTGGACTCTCTAAAATTGTGGAACATCAAGTGCTCATGA
AGACAGTATGTGGAACCCCAGGGTACTGCGCACCTGAAATTCTTAGAGGTTGTGCCTATGGACCTGAGGT
GGACATGTGGTCTGTAGGAATAATCACCTACATCTTACTTTGTGGATTTGAACCATTCTATGATGAAAGA
GGCGATCAGTTCATGTTCAGGAGAATTCTGAATTGTGAATATTACTTTATCTCCCCCTGGTGGGATGAAG
TATCTCTAAATGCCAAGGACTTGGTCAGAAAATTAATTGTTTTGGATCCAAAGAAACGGCTGACTACATT
TCAAGCTCTCCAGCATCCGTGGGTCACAGGTAAAGCAGCCAATTTTGTACACATGGATACCGCTCAAAAG
AAGCTCTAGAGATCC
